>Addgene plasmid #125617 | pBT376 | addgene full sequence | sequence record 243554 | Addgene NGS Result
GACATTGATTATTGACTAGTTATTAATAGTAATCAATTACGGGGTCATTAGTTCATAGCCCATATATGGA
GTTCCGCGTTACATAACTTACGGTAAATGGCCCGCCTGGCTGACCGCCCAACGACCCCCGCCCATTGACG
TCAATAATGACGTATGTTCCCATAGTAACGCCAATAGGGACTTTCCATTGACGTCAATGGGTGGAGTATT
TACGGTAAACTGCCCACTTGGCAGTACATCAAGTGTATCATATGCCAAGTACGCCCCCTATTGACGTCAA
TGACGGTAAATGGCCCGCCTGGCATTATGCCCAGTACATGACCTTATGGGACTTTCCTACTTGGCAGTAC
ATCTACGTATTAGTCATCGCTATTACCATGGTGATGCGGTTTTGGCAGTACATCAATGGGCGTGGATAGC
GGTTTGACTCACGGGGATTTCCAAGTCTCCACCCCATTGACGTCAATGGGAGTTTGTTTTGGCACCAAAA
TCAACGGGACTTTCCAAAATGTCGTAACAACTCCGCCCCATTGACGCAAATGGGCGGTAGGCGTGTACGG
TGGGAGGTCTATATAAGCAGAGCTGGTTTAGTGAACCGTCAGATCCGCTAGAGATCCGCGGCCGCTAATA
CGACTCACTATAGGGAGAGCCGCCACCATGAAACGGACAGCCGACGGAAGCGAGTTCGAGTCACCAAAGA
AGAAGCGGAAAGTCAGTTCAGAGACTGGGCCTGTCGCCGTCGATCCAACCCTGCGCCGCCGGATTGAACC
TCACGAGTTTGAAGTGTTCTTTGACCCCCGGGAGCTGAGAAAGGAGACATGCCTGCTGTACGAGATCAAC
TGGGGAGGCAGGCACTCCATCTGGAGGCACACCTCTCAGAACACAAATAAGCACGTGGAGGTGAACTTCA
TCGAGAAGTTTACCACAGAGCGGTACTTCTGCCCCAATACCAGATGTAGCATCACATGGTTTCTGAGCTG
GTCCCCTTGCGGAGAGTGTAGCAGGGCCATCACCGAGTTCCTGTCCAGATATCCACACGTGACACTGTTT
ATCTACATCGCCAGGCTGTATCACCACGCAGACCCAAGGAATAGGCAGGGCCTGCGCGATCTGATCAGCT
CCGGCGTGACCATCCAGATCATGACAGAGCAGGAGTCCGGCTACTGCTGGCGGAACTTCGTGAATTATTC
TCCTAGCAACGAGGCCCACTGGCCTAGGTACCCACACCTGTGGGTGCGCCTGTACGTGCTGGAGCTGTAT
TGCATCATCCTGGGCCTGCCCCCTTGTCTGAATATCCTGCGGAGAAAGCAGCCCCAGCTGACCTTCTTTA
CAATCGCCCTGCAGTCTTGTCACTATCAGAGGCTGCCACCCCACATCCTGTGGGCCACAGGCCTGAAGTC
TGGCGGATCTAGCGGAGGATCCTCTGGCAGCGAGACACCAGGAACAAGCGAGTCAGCAACACCAGAGAGC
AGTGGCGGCAGCAGCGGCGGCAGCGACAAGAAGTACAGCATCGGCCTGGCCATCGGCACCAACTCTGTGG
GCTGGGCCGTGATCACCGACGAGTACAAGGTGCCCAGCAAGAAATTCAAGGTGCTGGGCAACACCGACCG
GCACAGCATCAAGAAGAACCTGATCGGAGCCCTGCTGTTCGACAGCGGCGAAACAGCCGAGGCCACCCGG
CTGAAGAGAACCGCCAGAAGAAGATACACCAGACGGAAGAACCGGATCTGCTATCTGCAAGAGATCTTCA
GCAACGAGATGGCCAAGGTGGACGACAGCTTCTTCCACAGACTGGAAGAGTCCTTCCTGGTGGAAGAGGA
TAAGAAGCACGAGCGGCACCCCATCTTCGGCAACATCGTGGACGAGGTGGCCTACCACGAGAAGTACCCC
ACCATCTACCACCTGAGAAAGAAACTGGTGGACAGCACCGACAAGGCCGACCTGCGGCTGATCTATCTGG
CCCTGGCCCACATGATCAAGTTCCGGGGCCACTTCCTGATCGAGGGCGACCTGAACCCCGACAACAGCGA
CGTGGACAAGCTGTTCATCCAGCTGGTGCAGACCTACAACCAGCTGTTCGAGGAAAACCCCATCAACGCC
AGCGGCGTGGACGCCAAGGCCATCCTGTCTGCCAGACTGAGCAAGAGCAGACGGCTGGAAAATCTGATCG
CCCAGCTGCCCGGCGAGAAGAAGAATGGCCTGTTCGGAAACCTGATTGCCCTGAGCCTGGGCCTGACCCC
CAACTTCAAGAGCAACTTCGACCTGGCCGAGGATGCCAAACTGCAGCTGAGCAAGGACACCTACGACGAC
GACCTGGACAACCTGCTGGCCCAGATCGGCGACCAGTACGCCGACCTGTTTCTGGCCGCCAAGAACCTGT
CCGACGCCATCCTGCTGAGCGACATCCTGAGAGTGAACACCGAGATCACCAAGGCCCCCCTGAGCGCCTC
TATGATCAAGAGATACGACGAGCACCACCAGGACCTGACCCTGCTGAAAGCTCTCGTGCGGCAGCAGCTG
CCTGAGAAGTACAAAGAGATTTTCTTCGACCAGAGCAAGAACGGCTACGCCGGCTACATTGACGGCGGAG
CCAGCCAGGAAGAGTTCTACAAGTTCATCAAGCCCATCCTGGAAAAGATGGACGGCACCGAGGAACTGCT
CGTGAAGCTGAACAGAGAGGACCTGCTGCGGAAGCAGCGGACCTTCGACAACGGCAGCATCCCCCACCAG
ATCCACCTGGGAGAGCTGCACGCCATTCTGCGGCGGCAGGAAGATTTTTACCCATTCCTGAAGGACAACC
GGGAAAAGATCGAGAAGATCCTGACCTTCCGCATCCCCTACTACGTGGGCCCTCTGGCCAGGGGAAACAG
CAGATTCGCCTGGATGACCAGAAAGAGCGAGGAAACCATCACCCCCTGGAACTTCGAGGAAGTGGTGGAC
AAGGGCGCTTCCGCCCAGAGCTTCATCGAGCGGATGACCAACTTCGATAAGAACCTGCCCAACGAGAAGG
TGCTGCCCAAGCACAGCCTGCTGTACGAGTACTTCACCGTGTATAACGAGCTGACCAAAGTGAAATACGT
GACCGAGGGAATGAGAAAGCCCGCCTTCCTGAGCGGCGAGCAGAAAAAGGCCATCGTGGACCTGCTGTTC
AAGACCAACCGGAAAGTGACCGTGAAGCAGCTGAAAGAGGACTACTTCAAGAAAATCGAGTGCTTCGACT
CCGTGGAAATCTCCGGCGTGGAAGATCGGTTCAACGCCTCCCTGGGCACATACCACGATCTGCTGAAAAT
TATCAAGGACAAGGACTTCCTGGACAATGAGGAAAACGAGGACATTCTGGAAGATATCGTGCTGACCCTG
ACACTGTTTGAGGACAGAGAGATGATCGAGGAACGGCTGAAAACCTATGCCCACCTGTTCGACGACAAAG
TGATGAAGCAGCTGAAGCGGCGGAGATACACCGGCTGGGGCAGGCTGAGCCGGAAGCTGATCAACGGCAT
CCGGGACAAGCAGTCCGGCAAGACAATCCTGGATTTCCTGAAGTCCGACGGCTTCGCCAACAGAAACTTC
ATGCAGCTGATCCACGACGACAGCCTGACCTTTAAAGAGGACATCCAGAAAGCCCAGGTGTCCGGCCAGG
GCGATAGCCTGCACGAGCACATTGCCAATCTGGCCGGCAGCCCCGCCATTAAGAAGGGCATCCTGCAGAC
AGTGAAGGTGGTGGACGAGCTCGTGAAAGTGATGGGCCGGCACAAGCCCGAGAACATCGTGATCGAAATG
GCCAGAGAGAACCAGACCACCCAGAAGGGACAGAAGAACAGCCGCGAGAGAATGAAGCGGATCGAAGAGG
GCATCAAAGAGCTGGGCAGCCAGATCCTGAAAGAACACCCCGTGGAAAACACCCAGCTGCAGAACGAGAA
GCTGTACCTGTACTACCTGCAGAATGGGCGGGATATGTACGTGGACCAGGAACTGGACATCAACCGGCTG
TCCGACTACGATGTGGACCATATCGTGCCTCAGAGCTTTCTGAAGGACGACTCCATCGACAACAAGGTGC
TGACCAGAAGCGACAAGAACCGGGGCAAGAGCGACAACGTGCCCTCCGAAGAGGTCGTGAAGAAGATGAA
GAACTACTGGCGGCAGCTGCTGAACGCCAAGCTGATTACCCAGAGAAAGTTCGACAATCTGACCAAGGCC
GAGAGAGGCGGCCTGAGCGAACTGGATAAGGCCGGCTTCATCAAGAGACAGCTGGTGGAAACCCGGCAGA
TCACAAAGCACGTGGCACAGATCCTGGACTCCCGGATGAACACTAAGTACGACGAGAATGACAAGCTGAT
CCGGGAAGTGAAAGTGATCACCCTGAAGTCCAAGCTGGTGTCCGATTTCCGGAAGGATTTCCAGTTTTAC
AAAGTGCGCGAGATCAACAACTACCACCACGCCCACGACGCCTACCTGAACGCCGTCGTGGGAACCGCCC
TGATCAAAAAGTACCCTAAGCTGGAAAGCGAGTTCGTGTACGGCGACTACAAGGTGTACGACGTGCGGAA
GATGATCGCCAAGAGCGAGCAGGAAATCGGCAAGGCTACCGCCAAGTACTTCTTCTACAGCAACATCATG
AACTTTTTCAAGACCGAGATTACCCTGGCCAACGGCGAGATCCGGAAGCGGCCTCTGATCGAGACAAACG
GCGAAACCGGGGAGATCGTGTGGGATAAGGGCCGGGATTTTGCCACCGTGCGGAAAGTGCTGAGCATGCC
CCAAGTGAATATCGTGAAAAAGACCGAGGTGCAGACAGGCGGCTTCAGCAAAGAGTCTATCCGGCCCAAG
AGGAACAGCGATAAGCTGATCGCCAGAAAGAAGGACTGGGACCCTAAGAAGTACGGCGGCTTCGTGAGCC
CCACCGTGGCCTATTCTGTGCTGGTGGTGGCCAAAGTGGAAAAGGGCAAGTCCAAGAAACTGAAGAGTGT
GAAAGAGCTGCTGGGGATCACCATCATGGAAAGAAGCAGCTTCGAGAAGAATCCCATCGACTTTCTGGAA
GCCAAGGGCTACAAAGAAGTGAAAAAGGACCTGATCATCAAGCTGCCTAAGTACTCCCTGTTCGAGCTGG
AAAACGGCCGGAAGAGAATGCTGGCCTCTGCCCGGTTCCTGCAGAAGGGAAACGAACTGGCCCTGCCCTC
CAAATATGTGAACTTCCTGTACCTGGCCAGCCACTATGAGAAGCTGAAGGGCTCCCCCGAGGATAATGAG
CAGAAACAGCTGTTTGTGGAACAGCACAAGCACTACCTGGACGAGATCATCGAGCAGATCAGCGAGTTCT
CCAAGAGAGTGATCCTGGCCGACGCTAATCTGGACAAAGTGCTGTCCGCCTACAACAAGCACCGGGATAA
GCCCATCAGAGAGCAGGCCGAGAATATCATCCACCTGTTTACCCTGACCAATCTGGGAGCCCCTCGGGCC
TTCAAGTACTTTGACACCACCATCGACCGGAAGGTGTACCGGAGCACCAAAGAGGTGCTGGACGCCACCC
TGATCCACCAGAGCATCACCGGCCTGTACGAGACACGGATCGACCTGTCTCAGCTGGGAGGTGACAGCGG
CGGGAGCGGCGGGAGCGGGGGGAGCACTAATCTGAGCGACATCATTGAGAAGGAGACTGGGAAACAGCTG
GTCATTCAGGAGTCCATCCTGATGCTGCCTGAGGAGGTGGAGGAAGTGATCGGCAACAAGCCAGAGTCTG
ACATCCTGGTGCACACCGCCTACGACGAGTCCACAGATGAGAATGTGATGCTGCTGACCTCTGACGCCCC
CGAGTATAAGCCTTGGGCCCTGGTCATCCAGGATTCTAACGGCGAGAATAAGATCAAGATGCTGAGCGGA
GGATCCGGAGGATCTGGAGGCAGCACCAACCTGTCTGACATCATCGAGAAGGAGACAGGCAAGCAGCTGG
TCATCCAGGAGAGCATCCTGATGCTGCCCGAAGAAGTCGAAGAAGTGATCGGAAACAAGCCTGAGAGCGA
TATCCTGGTCCATACCGCCTACGACGAGAGTACCGACGAAAATGTGATGCTGCTGACATCCGACGCCCCA
GAGTATAAGCCCTGGGCTCTGGTCATCCAGGATTCCAACGGAGAGAACAAAATCAAAATGCTGTCTGGCG
GCTCAAAAAGAACCGCCGACGGCAGCGAATTCGAGCCCAAGAAGAAGAGGAAAGTCTAACCGGTCATCAT
CACCATCACCATTGAGTTTAAACCCGCTGATCAGCCTCGACTGTGCCTTCTAGTTGCCAGCCATCTGTTG
TTTGCCCCTCCCCCGTGCCTTCCTTGACCCTGGAAGGTGCCACTCCCACTGTCCTTTCCTAATAAAATGA
GGAAATTGCATCGCATTGTCTGAGTAGGTGTCATTCTATTCTGGGGGGTGGGGTGGGGCAGGACAGCAAG
GGGGAGGATTGGGAAGACAATAGCAGGCATGCTGGGGATGCGGTGGGCTCTATGGCTTCTGAGGCGGAAA
GAACCAGCTGGGGCTCGATACCGTCGACCTCTAGCTAGAGCTTGGCGTAATCATGGTCATAGCTGTTTCC
TGTGTGAAATTGTTATCCGCTCACAATTCCACACAACATACGAGCCGGAAGCATAAAGTGTAAAGCCTAG
GGTGCCTAATGAGTGAGCTAACTCACATTAATTGCGTTGCGCTCACTGCCCGCTTTCCAGTCGGGAAACC
TGTCGTGCCAGCTGCATTAATGAATCGGCCAACGCGCGGGGAGAGGCGGTTTGCGTATTGGGCGCACTTC
CGCTTCCTCGCTCACTGACTCGCTGCGCTCGGTCGTTCGGCTGCGGCGAGCGGTATCAGCTCACTCAAAG
GCGGTAATACGGTTATCCACAGAATCAGGGGATAACGCAGGAAAGAACATGTGAGCAAAAGGCCAGCAAA
AGGCCAGGAACCGTAAAAAGGCCGCGTTGCTGGCGTTTTTCCATAGGCTCCGCCCCCCTGACGAGCATCA
CAAAAATCGACGCTCAAGTCAGAGGTGGCGAAACCCGACAGGACTATAAAGATACCAGGCGTTTCCCCCT
GGAAGCTCCCTCGTGCGCTCTCCTGTTCCGACCCTGCCGCTTACCGGATACCTGTCCGCCTTTCTCCCTT
CGGGAAGCGTGGCGCTTTCTCATAGCTCACGCTGTAGGTATCTCAGTTCGGTGTAGGTCGTTCGCTCCAA
GCTGGGCTGTGTGCACGAACCCCCCGTTCAGCCCGACCGCTGCGCCTTATCCGGTAACTATCGTCTTGAG
TCCAACCCGGTAAGACACGACTTATCGCCACTGGCAGCAGCCACTGGTAACAGGATTAGCAGAGCGAGGT
ATGTAGGCGGTGCTACAGAGTTCTTGAAGTGGTGGCCTAACTACGGCTACACTAGAAGAACAGTATTTGG
TATCTGCGCTCTGCTGAAGCCAGTTACCTTCGGAAAAAGAGTTGGTAGCTCTTGATCCGGCAAACAAACC
ACCGCTGGTAGCGGTGGTTTTTTTGTTTGCAAGCAGCAGATTACGCGCAGAAAAAAAGGATCTCAAGAAG
ATCCTTTGATCTTTTCTACGGGGTCTGACACTCAGTGGAACGAAAACTCACGTTAAGGGATTTTGGTCAT
GAGATTATCAAAAAGGATCTTCACCTAGATCCTTTTAAATTAAAAATGAAGTTTTAAATCAATCTAAAGT
ATATATGAGTAAACTTGGTCTGACAGTTACCAATGCTTAATCAGTGAGGCACCTATCTCAGCGATCTGTC
TATTTCGTTCATCCATAGTTGCCTGACTCCCCGTCGTGTAGATAACTACGATACGGGAGGGCTTACCATC
TGGCCCCAGTGCTGCAATGATACCGCGGGACCCACGCTCACCGGCTCCAGATTTATCAGCAATAAACCAG
CCAGCCGGAAGGGCCGAGCGCAGAAGTGGTCCTGCAACTTTATCCGCCTCCATCCAGTCTATTAATTGTT
GCCGGGAAGCTAGAGTAAGTAGTTCGCCAGTTAATAGTTTGCGCAACGTTGTTGCCATTGCTACAGGCAT
CGTGGTGTCACGCTCGTCGTTTGGTATGGCTTCATTCAGCTCCGGTTCCCAACGATCAAGGCGAGTTACA
TGATCCCCCATGTTGTGCAAAAAAGCGGTTAGCTCCTTCGGTCCTCCGATCGTTGTCAGAAGTAAGTTGG
CCGCAGTGTTATCACTCATGGTTATGGCAGCACTGCATAATTCTCTTACTGTCATGCCATCCGTAAGATG
CTTTTCTGTGACTGGTGAGTACTCAACCAAGTCATTCTGAGAATAGTGTATGCGGCGACCGAGTTGCTCT
TGCCCGGCGTCAATACGGGATAATACCGCGCCACATAGCAGAACTTTAAAAGTGCTCATCATTGGAAAAC
GTTCTTCGGGGCGAAAACTCTCAAGGATCTTACCGCTGTTGAGATCCAGTTCGATGTAACCCACTCGTGC
ACCCAACTGATCTTCAGCATCTTTTACTTTCACCAGCGTTTCTGGGTGAGCAAAAACAGGAAGGCAAAAT
GCCGCAAAAAAGGGAATAAGGGCGACACGGAAATGTTGAATACTCATACTCTTCCTTTTTCAATATTATT
GAAGCATTTATCAGGGTTATTGTCTCATGAGCGGATACATATTTGAATGTATTTAGAAAAATAAACAAAT
AGGGGTTCCGCGCACATTTCCCCGAAAAGTGCCACCTGACGTCGACGGATCGGGAGATCGATCTCCCGAT
CCCCTAGGGTCGACTCTCAGTACAATCTGCTCTGATGCCGCATAGTTAAGCCAGTATCTGCTCCCTGCTT
GTGTGTTGGAGGTCGCTGAGTAGTGCGCGAGCAAAATTTAAGCTACAACAAGGCAAGGCTTGACCGACAA
TTGCATGAAGAATCTGCTTAGGGTTAGGCGTTTTGCGCTGCTTCGCGATGTACGGGCCAGATATACGCGT
T
Features (pLannotate 1.2.2; 18 found; start..end, strand, type, name):
      1..380     +  enhancer       CMV enhancer: human cytomegalovirus immediate early enhancer
    381..584     +  promoter       CMV promoter: human cytomegalovirus (CMV) immediate early promoter
    626..644     +  promoter       T7 promoter: promoter for bacteriophage T7 RNA polymerase
    715..1398    +  CDS            Apobec1: ABEC1_RAT - Experimental evidence at protein level: Swiss-Prot protein existence level 1. Catalytic component of the apolipoprotein B mRNA editing enzyme complex which is responsible for the postranscriptional editing of a CAA codon for Gln to a UAA codon for stop in the APOB mRNA. May also play a role in the epigenetic regulation of gene expression by participating in DNA demethylation. From Rattus norvegicus (Rat).
   1495..3096    +  CDS            dCas9(N): N-terminal portion of catalytically inactive Streptococcus pyogenes dCas9 carrying the D10A mutation (Zetsche et al., 2015)
   3097..5591    +  CDS            Cas9(C) (fragment): C-terminal portion of Streptococcus pyogenes Cas9 (Zetsche et al., 2015)
   5905..6153    +  CDS            UGI: UNGI_BPPB2 - Experimental evidence at protein level: Swiss-Prot protein existence level 1. This protein binds specifically and reversibly to the host uracil-DNA glycosylase, preventing removal of uracil residues from PBS2 DNA by the host uracil-excision repair system. From Bacillus phage PBS2 (Bacteriophage PBS2).
   6271..6495    +  polyA_signal   bGH poly(A) signal: bovine growth hormone polyadenylation signal
   6499..6520    +  promoter       SV40 promoter (fragment): SV40 enhancer and early promoter
   6525..6541    +  misc_feature   MCS (fragment): pBluescript multiple cloning site
   6590..6606    -  protein_bind   lac operator: The lac repressor binds to the lac operator to inhibit transcription in E. coli. This inhibition can be relieved by adding lactose or isopropyl-β-D-thiogalactopyranoside (IPTG). lac repressor encoded by lacI
   6614..6644    -  promoter       lac promoter: promoter for the E. coli lac operon
   6659..6680    -  protein_bind   CAP binding site: CAP binding activates transcription in the presence of cAMP. E. coli catabolite activator protein
   6693..6785    -  CDS            lacI (fragment): lac repressor; lacI; The lac repressor binds to the lac operator to inhibit transcription in E. coli. This inhibition can be relieved by adding lactose or isopropyl-β-D-thiogalactopyranoside (IPTG).
   6968..7556    -  rep_origin     ori: high-copy-number ColE1/pMB1/pBR322/pUC origin of replication
   7727..8587    -  CDS            AmpR: β-lactamase; bla; confers resistance to ampicillin, carbenicillin, and related antibiotics
   8588..8692    -  promoter       AmpR promoter: bla
   8763..8807    -  misc_feature   bom (fragment): basis of mobility region from pBR322
