[The description below was written by a language model from this plasmid's Addgene catalogue record and pLannotate feature annotations shown in this document.]
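Description:
pBT376 is a mammalian expression plasmid of about 9 kb, built on the pBT195 backbone, that expresses the cytosine base editor BE4max-NG. It is propagated in E. coli from a high-copy ColE1/pUC-type origin and selected with ampicillin through a β-lactamase gene driven by its own bla promoter. The backbone also carries short remnants of earlier cloning vectors (lac promoter/operator and CAP site, fragments of lacI, an SV40 promoter, a pBluescript polylinker and the pBR322 bom region). These fragments do not appear to contribute to the plasmid's function. No mammalian selection marker or reporter is annotated, which fits use by transient transfection.

The payload is a single fusion open reading frame driven by the human cytomegalovirus immediate-early enhancer and promoter and terminated by the bovine growth hormone polyadenylation signal. A T7 promoter lies just upstream of the coding region and could in principle support in vitro transcription. The annotated segments, in order, are rat APOBEC1 cytidine deaminase, Streptococcus pyogenes Cas9 carrying the D10A mutation (detected as N- and C-terminal portions that abut to form one continuous protein), and the uracil glycosylase inhibitor UGI from phage PBS2. The deaminase converts cytosine to uracil in the DNA strand displaced by guide RNA binding, while UGI blocks uracil excision, favouring a C•G to T•A outcome. Only one UGI copy is annotated, and the unannotated gap between Cas9 and that UGI may hold further fusion elements. The "NG" designation implies a Cas9 variant with relaxed NG PAM recognition, but the table does not list the mutations involved. No guide RNA cassette is annotated, so the guide must be supplied from a separate construct. The plasmid comes from work on evolving base editors with broader target compatibility.
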