Addgene plasmid #125617: pBT376
Purpose: Expresses BE4max-NG in mammalian cells
Depositing lab: David Liu. Publication: Continuous evolution of base editors with expanded target compatibility and improved activity. Thuronyi BW, Koblan LW, Levy JM, Yeh WH, Zheng C, Newby GA, Wilson C, Bhaumik M, Shubina-Oleinik O, Holt JR, Liu DR. Nat Biotechnol. 2019 Jul 22. pii: 10.1038/s41587-019-0193-0. doi: 10.1038/s41587-019-0193-0. PubMed 31332326.
Backbone
  Vector backbone: pBT195
  Vector type: Mammalian Expression
Growth in bacteria
  Bacterial resistance: Ampicillin, 100 μg/mL
  Growth temperature: 37°C
  Growth strain: DH5alpha
  Copy number: High Copy
Gene/Insert
  Gene/Insert name: BE4max-NG
  Cloning method: Restriction Enzyme; 5′ cloning site Unknown (unknown if destroyed); 3′ cloning site Unknown (unknown if destroyed)
Terms and licenses: Academic/Nonprofit Terms; Industry Terms: Not Available to Industry
Depositor comments: Please see https://benchling.com/s/seq-auFYCwa9cwpOwF75PnyS for additional information.
How to cite: pBT376 was a gift from David Liu (Addgene plasmid # 125617 ; http://n2t.net/addgene:125617 ; RRID:Addgene_125617)
